LOCUS       Exported 3480 bp ds-DNA circular SYN 12-MAY-2021
DEFINITION  Gateway-compatible Entry vector.
ACCESSION   .
VERSION     .
KEYWORDS    pDONR223 SARS-CoV2 TEV-M
SOURCE      synthetic DNA construct
  ORGANISM  synthetic DNA construct
REFERENCE   1 (bases 1 to 3480)
  AUTHORS   Kim DK, Knapp JJ, Kuang D, Chawla A, Cassonnet P, Lee H,
            Sheykhkarimli D, Samavarchi-Tehrani P, Abdouni H, Rayhan A, Li R,
            Pogoutse O, Coyaud E, van der Werf S, Demeret C, Gingras AC, Taipale
            M, Raught B, Jacob Y, Roth FP
  TITLE     A Comprehensive, Flexible Collection of SARS-CoV-2 Coding Regions.
  JOURNAL   G3 (Bethesda). 2020 Aug 6. pii: g3.120.401554. doi:
            10.1534/g3.120.401554.
  PUBMED    32763951
REFERENCE   2 (bases 1 to 3480)
  AUTHORS   .
  TITLE     Direct Submission
  JOURNAL   Exported May 12, 2021 from SnapGene Server 1.1.58
            http://www.snapgene.com
FEATURES             Location/Qualifiers
     source          1..3480
                     /organism="synthetic DNA construct"
                     /mol_type="other DNA"
     primer_bind     118..137
                     /label=pBR322ori-F
                     /note="pBR322 origin, forward primer"
     primer_bind     371..388
                     /label=L4440
                     /note="L4440 vector, forward primer"
     terminator      547..574
                     /label=rrnB T2 terminator
                     /note="transcription terminator T2 from the E. coli rrnB
                     gene"
     terminator      666..752
                     /gene="Escherichia coli rrnB"
                     /label=rrnB T1 terminator
                     /note="transcription terminator T1 from the E. coli rrnB
                     gene"
     primer_bind     801..823
                     /label=M13/pUC Forward
                     /note="In lacZ gene"
     primer_bind     815..832
                     /label=M13 Forward
                     /note="In lacZ gene. Also called M13-F20 or M13 (-21)
                     Forward"
     primer_bind     816..832
                     /label=M13 fwd
                     /note="common sequencing primer, one of multiple similar
                     variants"
     protein_bind    848..947
                     /gene="mutant version of attL"
                     /label=attL1
                     /bound_moiety="LR Clonase(TM)"
                     /note="recombination site for the Gateway(R) LR reaction"
     CDS             947..967
                     /codon_start=1
                     /product="tobacco etch virus (TEV) protease recognition and
                     cleavage site"
                     /label=TEV site
                     /translation="ENLYFQG"
     protein_bind    complement(1638..1737)
                     /gene="mutant version of attL"
                     /label=attL2
                     /bound_moiety="LR Clonase(TM)"
                     /note="recombination site for the Gateway(R) LR reaction"
     primer_bind     complement(1754..1773)
                     /label=T7
                     /note="T7 promoter, forward primer"
     promoter        complement(1755..1773)
                     /label=T7 promoter
                     /note="promoter for bacteriophage T7 RNA polymerase"
     primer_bind     complement(1778..1794)
                     /label=M13 rev
                     /note="common sequencing primer, one of multiple similar
                     variants"
     primer_bind     complement(1778..1794)
                     /label=M13 Reverse
                     /note="In lacZ gene. Also called M13-rev"
     CDS             2225..3016
                     /codon_start=1
                     /gene="aadA"
                     /product="aminoglycoside adenylyltransferase (Murphy,
                     1985)"
                     /label=SmR
                     /note="confers resistance to spectinomycin and
                     streptomycin"
                     /translation="MREAVIAEVSTQLSEVVGVIERHLEPTLLAVHLYGSAVDGGLKPH
                     SDIDLLVTVTVRLDETTRRALINDLLETSASPGESEILRAVEVTIVVHDDIIPWRYPAK
                     RELQFGEWQRNDILAGIFEPATIDIDLAILLTKAREHSVALVGPAAEELFDPVPEQDLF
                     EALNETLTLWNSPPDWAGDERNVVLTLSRIWYSAVTGKIAPKDVAADWAMERLPAQYQP
                     VILEARQAYLGQEEDRLASRADQLEEFVHYVKGEITKVVGK"
     rep_origin      3109..217
                     /direction=RIGHT
                     /label=ori
                     /note="high-copy-number ColE1/pMB1/pBR322/pUC origin of
                     replication"
ORIGIN
        1 gagataccta cagcgtgagc tatgagaaag cgccacgctt cccgaaggga gaaaggcgga
       61 caggtatccg gtaagcggca gggtcggaac aggagagcgc acgagggagc ttccaggggg
      121 aaacgcctgg tatctttata gtcctgtcgg gtttcgccac ctctgacttg agcgtcgatt
      181 tttgtgatgc tcgtcagggg ggcggagcct atggaaaaac gccagcaacg cggccttttt
      241 acggttcctg gccttttgct ggccttttgc tcacatgttc tttcctgcgt tatcccctga
      301 ttctgtggat aaccgtatta ccgcctttga gtgagctgat accgctcgcc gcagccgaac
      361 gaccgagcgc agcgagtcag tgagcgagga agcggaagag cgcccaatac gcaaaccgcc
      421 tctccccgcg cgttggccga ttcattaatg cagctggcac gacaggtttc ccgactggaa
      481 agcgggcagt gagcgcaacg caattaatac gcgtaccgct agccaggaag agtttgtaga
      541 aacgcaaaaa ggccatccgt caggatggcc ttctgcttag tttgatgcct ggcagtttat
      601 ggcgggcgtc ctgcccgcca ccctccgggc cgttgcttca caacgttcaa atccgctccc
      661 ggcggatttg tcctactcag gagagcgttc accgacaaac aacagataaa acgaaaggcc
      721 cagtcttccg actgagcctt tcgttttatt tgatgcctgg cagttcccta ctctcgcgtt
      781 aacgctagca tggatgtttt cccagtcacg acgttgtaaa acgacggcca gtcttaagct
      841 cgggccccaa ataatgattt tattttgact gatagtgacc tgttcgttgc aacaaattga
      901 tgagcaatgc ttttttataa tgccaacttt gtacaaaaaa gttggcgaaa acctgtactt
      961 ccaaggcatg gctgactcta acggtaccat caccgtggag gaactgaaga agctgctgga
     1021 gcagtggaac ctggtcatcg gcttcctgtt cctgacctgg atctgcctgc tgcagttcgc
     1081 ctacgctaac cgcaacaggt tcctgtacat catcaagctg atcttcctgt ggctgctgtg
     1141 gcctgtgacc ctggcttgct tcgtgctggc tgccgtgtac cgcatcaact ggatcaccgg
     1201 cggaatcgcc atcgctatgg cctgcctggt gggcctgatg tggctgtctt acttcatcgc
     1261 tagcttcagg ctgttcgcca gaacccgttc catgtggtct ttcaaccccg agaccaacat
     1321 cctgctgaac gtgcctctgc acggaaccat cctgaccaga ccactgctgg agagcgaact
     1381 ggtcatcggc gctgtgatcc tgagaggaca cctgcgtatc gccggacacc acctgggtcg
     1441 ttgcgacatc aaggacctgc ccaaggaaat caccgtggct accagccgca ccctgtccta
     1501 ctacaagctg ggagcttctc agagagtggc tggtgactct ggtttcgctg cttactctcg
     1561 ctacaggatc ggtaactaca agctgaacac cgaccacagc tcctctagcg acaacatcgc
     1621 cctgctggtg cagtaatacc caactttctt gtacaaagtt ggcattataa gaaagcattg
     1681 cttatcaatt tgttgcaacg aacaggtcac tatcagtcaa aataaaatca ttatttgcca
     1741 tccagctgat atcccctata gtgagtcgta ttacatggtc atagctgttt cctggcagct
     1801 ctggcccgtg tctcaaaatc tctgatgtta cattgcacaa gataaaaata tatcatcatg
     1861 cctcctctag accagccagg acagaaatgc ctcgacttcg ctgctaccca aggttgccgg
     1921 gtgacgcaca ccgtggaaac ggatgaaggc acgaacccag tggacataag cctgttcggt
     1981 tcgtaagctg taatgcaagt agcgtatgcg ctcacgcaac tggtccagaa ccttgaccga
     2041 acgcagcggt ggtaacggcg cagtggcggt tttcatggct tgttatgact gtttttttgg
     2101 ggtacagtct atgcctcggg catccaagca gcaagcgcgt tacgccgtgg gtcgatgttt
     2161 gatgttatgg agcagcaacg atgttacgca gcagggcagt cgccctaaaa caaagttaaa
     2221 cattatgagg gaagcggtga tcgccgaagt atcgactcaa ctatcagagg tagttggcgt
     2281 catcgagcgc catctcgaac cgacgttgct ggccgtacat ttgtacggct ccgcagtgga
     2341 tggcggcctg aagccacaca gtgatattga tttgctggtt acggtgaccg taaggcttga
     2401 tgaaacaacg cggcgagctt tgatcaacga ccttttggaa acttcggctt cccctggaga
     2461 gagcgagatt ctccgcgctg tagaagtcac cattgttgtg cacgacgaca tcattccgtg
     2521 gcgttatcca gctaagcgcg aactgcaatt tggagaatgg cagcgcaatg acattcttgc
     2581 aggtatcttc gagccagcca cgatcgacat tgatctggct atcttgctga caaaagcaag
     2641 agaacatagc gttgccttgg taggtccagc ggcggaggaa ctctttgatc cggttcctga
     2701 acaggatcta tttgaggcgc taaatgaaac cttaacgcta tggaactcgc cgcccgactg
     2761 ggctggcgat gagcgaaatg tagtgcttac gttgtcccgc atttggtaca gcgcagtaac
     2821 cggcaaaatc gcgccgaagg atgtcgctgc cgactgggca atggagcgcc tgccggccca
     2881 gtatcagccc gtcatacttg aagctagaca ggcttatctt ggacaagaag aagatcgctt
     2941 ggcctcgcgc gcagatcagt tggaagaatt tgtccactac gtgaaaggcg agatcaccaa
     3001 ggtagtcggc aaataaccct cgagccaccc atgaccaaaa tcccttaacg tgagttacgc
     3061 gtcgttccac tgagcgtcag accccgtaga aaagatcaaa ggatcttctt gagatccttt
     3121 ttttctgcgc gtaatctgct gcttgcaaac aaaaaaacca ccgctaccag cggtggtttg
     3181 tttgccggat caagagctac caactctttt tccgaaggta actggcttca gcagagcgca
     3241 gataccaaat actgttcttc tagtgtagcc gtagttaggc caccacttca agaactctgt
     3301 agcaccgcct acatacctcg ctctgctaat cctgttacca gtggctgctg ccagtggcga
     3361 taagtcgtgt cttaccgggt tggactcaag acgatagtta ccggataagg cgcagcggtc
     3421 gggctgaacg gggggttcgt gcacacagcc cagcttggag cgaacgacct acaccgaact
//
