[The description below was written by a language model from this plasmid's Addgene catalogue record and the feature table of its GenBank file.]
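Description:
pDONR223 SARS-CoV2 TEV-M is a Gateway-compatible entry clone built on the pDONR223 backbone. It carries the membrane (M) protein coding sequence of SARS-CoV-2 isolate Wuhan-Hu-1. The insert is listed as 690 bp, was obtained by PCR amplification, and differs from the viral sequence by many synonymous changes introduced through codon optimization. A tobacco etch virus (TEV) protease recognition and cleavage site is encoded directly at the N-terminal end of the M coding region, immediately after attL1. Any N-terminal tag or fusion partner supplied by a destination vector could therefore later be removed by TEV protease digestion.

The held sequence record is a 3,480 bp circular plasmid. This is smaller than the 5,005 bp listed for the empty backbone, as expected when the donor vector's original att-flanked cassette is replaced by the insert during Gateway cloning. The insert lies between attL1 and attL2, the sites used in the LR Clonase reaction to move the open reading frame into attR-containing destination vectors. The M coding sequence itself is not annotated as a separate feature in the table; only the TEV site is marked within the attL-flanked region. The rrnB T1 and T2 transcription terminators sit upstream of the cassette to insulate it from read-through transcription. M13 forward and reverse primer sites flank it for sequencing, and a T7 promoter lies beyond attL2, facing back toward the insert. No eukaryotic promoter is present, so expression depends on transfer to a destination vector. The plasmid replicates in E. coli from a high-copy ColE1/pUC-type origin and is selected with spectinomycin through the aadA gene, which also confers streptomycin resistance. It belongs to a collection of SARS-CoV-2 coding regions intended for flexible subcloning.
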