Addgene plasmid #154419: pDONR223 SARS-CoV2 TEV-M
Purpose: Gateway-compatible Entry vector
Depositing lab: Fritz Roth. Depositing organization: Sinai Health System. Publication: A Comprehensive, Flexible Collection of SARS-CoV-2 Coding Regions. Kim DK, Knapp JJ, Kuang D, Chawla A, Cassonnet P, Lee H, Sheykhkarimli D, Samavarchi-Tehrani P, Abdouni H, Rayhan A, Li R, Pogoutse O, Coyaud E, van der Werf S, Demeret C, Gingras AC, Taipale M, Raught B, Jacob Y, Roth FP. G3 (Bethesda). 2020 Aug 6. pii: g3.120.401554. doi: 10.1534/g3.120.401554. PubMed 32763951.
Backbone
  Vector backbone: pDONR223
  Backbone manufacturer: Rual et al, Genome Res. 14:2128-2135, 2004.
  Backbone size w/o insert (bp): 5005
  Vector type: Gateway-compatible Entry vector, with insert of M CDS with a TEV sequence at the N-term.
Growth in bacteria
  Bacterial resistance: Spectinomycin, 50 μg/mL
  Growth temperature: 37°C
  Growth strain: DH5alpha
  Copy number: Unknown
Gene/Insert
  Gene/Insert name: M
  Species: SARS-CoV-2 isolate Wuhan-Hu-1
  Insert size (bp): 690
  Mutation: Many synonymous changes due to codon optimization
  Entrez Gene: M (a.k.a. GU280_gp05)
  Cloning method: Gateway Cloning
  Sequencing primers: 5′ M13F; 3′ M13R
Resource information
  A portion of this plasmid was derived from a plasmid made by: PCR amplified
Terms and licenses: Academic/Nonprofit Terms; Industry Terms
How to cite: pDONR223 SARS-CoV2 TEV-M was a gift from Fritz Roth (Addgene plasmid # 154419 ; http://n2t.net/addgene:154419 ; RRID:Addgene_154419)
