>Addgene plasmid #154419 | pDONR223 SARS-CoV2 TEV-M | depositor partial sequence | sequence record 298888 | Inserted CDS with stop codon
GAAAACCTGTACTTCCAAGGCATGGCTGACTCTAACGGTACCATCACCGTGGAGGAACTGAAGAAGCTGC
TGGAGCAGTGGAACCTGGTCATCGGCTTCCTGTTCCTGACCTGGATCTGCCTGCTGCAGTTCGCCTACGC
TAACCGCAACAGGTTCCTGTACATCATCAAGCTGATCTTCCTGTGGCTGCTGTGGCCTGTGACCCTGGCT
TGCTTCGTGCTGGCTGCCGTGTACCGCATCAACTGGATCACCGGCGGAATCGCCATCGCTATGGCCTGCC
TGGTGGGCCTGATGTGGCTGTCTTACTTCATCGCTAGCTTCAGGCTGTTCGCCAGAACCCGTTCCATGTG
GTCTTTCAACCCCGAGACCAACATCCTGCTGAACGTGCCTCTGCACGGAACCATCCTGACCAGACCACTG
CTGGAGAGCGAACTGGTCATCGGCGCTGTGATCCTGAGAGGACACCTGCGTATCGCCGGACACCACCTGG
GTCGTTGCGACATCAAGGACCTGCCCAAGGAAATCACCGTGGCTACCAGCCGCACCCTGTCCTACTACAA
GCTGGGAGCTTCTCAGAGAGTGGCTGGTGACTCTGGTTTCGCTGCTTACTCTCGCTACAGGATCGGTAAC
TACAAGCTGAACACCGACCACAGCTCCTCTAGCGACAACATCGCCCTGCTGGTGCAGTAA
